Addgene plasmid #130979: pKIF1C-2xFLAG
Purpose: Expression of KIF1C-2xFLAG in mammalian cells.
Depositing lab: Anne Straube. Publication: Directional persistence of migrating cells requires Kif1C-mediated stabilization of trailing adhesions. Theisen U, Straube E, Straube A. Dev Cell. 2012 Dec 11;23(6):1153-66. doi: 10.1016/j.devcel.2012.11.005. PubMed 23237952.
Backbone
  Vector backbone: pEGFP
  Backbone manufacturer: Clontech
  Vector type: Mammalian Expression
Growth in bacteria
  Bacterial resistance: Kanamycin, 50 μg/mL
  Growth temperature: 37°C
  Growth strain: DH5alpha
  Copy number: High Copy
Gene/Insert
  Gene/Insert name: KIF1C-2xFLAG (alt name: KIF1C kinesin family member 1C)
  Species: H. sapiens (human)
  Mutation: 4 silent mutations that make this construct resistant to RNAi oligo siKIF1C-1 also used in this paper. Nucleotides 649-663 (TCCCATGCCGTCTTT) have been replaced with TCGCACGCAGTCTTC.
  Entrez Gene: KIF1C (a.k.a. LTXS1, SATX2, SAX2, SPAX2, SPG58)
  Promoter: CMV
  Tag / fusion protein: 2xFLAG (C terminal on insert)
  Cloning method: Restriction Enzyme; 5′ cloning site EcoRI (not destroyed); 3′ cloning site NotI (not destroyed)
  Sequencing primers: 5′ unknown
Terms and licenses: Academic/Nonprofit Terms; Industry Terms: Not Available to Industry
How to cite: pKIF1C-2xFLAG was a gift from Anne Straube (Addgene plasmid # 130979 ; http://n2t.net/addgene:130979 ; RRID:Addgene_130979)
