[The description below was written by a language model from this plasmid's Addgene catalogue record and pLannotate feature annotations shown in this document.]
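Description:
pKIF1C-2xFLAG is a mammalian expression plasmid built on a Clontech pEGFP-type backbone and used to produce human KIF1C, a kinesin-family microtubule motor, carrying two C-terminal FLAG epitopes. It is maintained in bacteria as a high-copy plasmid through a pUC/ColE1-type origin and selected with kanamycin. The resistance gene is the Tn5 aminoglycoside phosphotransferase (NeoR/KanR), which sits behind both a bacterial bla promoter and the SV40 enhancer/early promoter and ends at an HSV TK polyadenylation signal. The same cassette can therefore provide G418 selection in mammalian cells. An f1 origin is also present. No EGFP coding sequence is annotated in the 7,375 nt sequence, which suggests the fluorescent protein of the parent vector is absent from this construct.

The KIF1C open reading frame was cloned between EcoRI and NotI, downstream of the human CMV immediate early enhancer and promoter and a remnant of the multiple cloning site. Two tandem FLAG tags follow it directly, and the SV40 poly(A) signal terminates the transcript. The short large T antigen, ble and bGH poly(A) fragments in the feature table look like incidental matches to backbone sequence rather than functional parts.

The coding sequence contains four silent mutations within a short stretch that is targeted by an siRNA oligo against KIF1C. These make the transcript resistant to knockdown without changing the protein. The plasmid is thus suited to rescue experiments in which endogenous KIF1C is depleted by RNAi and replaced by the tagged version. The FLAG epitopes allow the protein to be detected or immunoprecipitated. The associated work concerns the role of KIF1C in stabilising trailing adhesions during directionally persistent cell migration.
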