Features (pLannotate 1.2.2; 16 found; start..end, strand, type, name):
     29..112     +  CDS            large T antigen (fragment): large T antigen from SV40 (simian virus 40)
    135..256     +  polyA_signal   SV40 poly(A) signal: SV40 polyadenylation signal
    290..718     -  rep_origin     f1 ori (sequence partly withheld): f1 bacteriophage origin of replication; arrow indicates direction of (+) strand synthesis
    745..849     +  promoter       AmpR promoter: bla
    851..1208    +  promoter       SV40 promoter: SV40 enhancer and early promoter
   1243..2037    +  CDS            NeoR/KanR: aminoglycoside phosphotransferase from Tn5; aph(3')-II (or nptII); confers resistance to neomycin, kanamycin, and G418 (Geneticin®)
   2058..2210    +  CDS            ble (fragment): BLE_KLEPN - Experimental evidence at protein level: Swiss-Prot protein existence level 1. Binding protein with a strong affinity to the bleomycin family of antibiotics. Binds to CL990; an antimitotic-antibiotic compound. From Klebsiella pneumoniae.
   2269..2316    +  polyA_signal   HSV TK poly(A) signal: herpes simplex virus thymidine kinase polyadenylation signal (Cole and Stacy, 1985)
   2407..2423    -  polyA_signal   bGH poly(A) signal (fragment): bovine growth hormone polyadenylation signal
   2645..3233    +  rep_origin     ori: high-copy-number ColE1/pMB1/pBR322/pUC origin of replication
   3408..3711    +  enhancer       CMV enhancer: human cytomegalovirus immediate early enhancer
   3712..3915    +  promoter       CMV promoter: human cytomegalovirus (CMV) immediate early promoter
   3938..3983    +  misc_feature   MCS (fragment): multiple cloning site
   3989..7297    +  CDS            KIF1C: KIF1C_HUMAN - Also known as KIAA0706. Experimental evidence at protein level: Swiss-Prot protein existence level 1. Motor required for the retrograde transport of Golgi vesicles to the endoplasmic reticulum. Has a microtubule plus end-directed motility. From Homo sapiens (Human).
   7307..7330    +  CDS            FLAG: FLAG® epitope tag, followed by an enterokinase cleavage site
   7340..7363    +  CDS            FLAG: FLAG® epitope tag, followed by an enterokinase cleavage site
>Addgene plasmid #130979 | pKIF1C-2xFLAG | addgene full sequence | sequence record 259357 | Addgene NGS Result
CGTAGAGGTACCGGCGGCCGCGACTCTAGATCATAATCAGCCATACCACATTTGTAGAGGTTTTACTTGC
TTTAAAAAACCTCCCACACCTCCCCCTGAACCTGAAACATAAAATGAATGCAATTGTTGTTGTTAACTTG
TTTATTGCAGCTTATAATGGTTACAAATAAAGCAATAGCATCACAAATTTCACAAATAAAGCATTTTTTT
CACTGCATTCTAGTTGTGGTTTGTCCAAACTCATCAATGTATCTTAAGGCGTAAATTGTAAGCGTTAATA
TTTTGTTAAAATTCGCGTTAAATTTTTGTTAAATCAGCTCATTTTTTAACCAATAGGCCGAAATCGGCAA
AATCCCTTATAAATCAAAAGAATAGACCGAGATAGGGT
[37 nt withheld, positions 389-425]
AAAGAACGTGGACTCCAACGTCAAAGG
[49 nt withheld, positions 453-501]
T
[91 nt withheld, positions 503-593]
G
[124 nt withheld, positions 595-718]
CAGGTGGCACTTTTCGGGGAAATGTGCGCGGAACCCCTATTTGTTTATTTTTCTAAATACATTCAAATAT
GTATCCGCTCATGAGACAATAACCCTGATAAATGCTTCAATAATATTGAAAAAGGAAGAGTCCTGAGGCG
GAAAGAACCAGCTGTGGAATGTGTGTCAGTTAGGGTGTGGAAAGTCCCCAGGCTCCCCAGCAGGCAGAAG
TATGCAAAGCATGCATCTCAATTAGTCAGCAACCAGGTGTGGAAAGTCCCCAGGCTCCCCAGCAGGCAGA
AGTATGCAAAGCATGCATCTCAATTAGTCAGCAACCATAGTCCCGCCCCTAACTCCGCCCATCCCGCCCC
TAACTCCGCCCAGTTCCGCCCATTCTCCGCCCCATGGCTGACTAATTTTTTTTATTTATGCAGAGGCCGA
GGCCGCCTCGGCCTCTGAGCTATTCCAGAAGTAGTGAGGAGGCTTTTTTGGAGGCCTAGGCTTTTGCAAA
GATCGATCAAGAGACAGGATGAGGATCGTTTCGCATGATTGAACAAGATGGATTGCACGCAGGTTCTCCG
GCCGCTTGGGTGGAGAGGCTATTCGGCTATGACTGGGCACAACAGACAATCGGCTGCTCTGATGCCGCCG
TGTTCCGGCTGTCAGCGCAGGGGCGCCCGGTTCTTTTTGTCAAGACCGACCTGTCCGGTGCCCTGAATGA
ACTGCAAGACGAGGCAGCGCGGCTATCGTGGCTGGCCACGACGGGCGTTCCTTGCGCAGCTGTGCTCGAC
GTTGTCACTGAAGCGGGAAGGGACTGGCTGCTATTGGGCGAAGTGCCGGGGCAGGATCTCCTGTCATCTC
ACCTTGCTCCTGCCGAGAAAGTATCCATCATGGCTGATGCAATGCGGCGGCTGCATACGCTTGATCCGGC
TACCTGCCCATTCGACCACCAAGCGAAACATCGCATCGAGCGAGCACGTACTCGGATGGAAGCCGGTCTT
GTCGATCAGGATGATCTGGACGAAGAGCATCAGGGGCTCGCGCCAGCCGAACTGTTCGCCAGGCTCAAGG
CGAGCATGCCCGACGGCGAGGATCTCGTCGTGACCCATGGCGATGCCTGCTTGCCGAATATCATGGTGGA
AAATGGCCGCTTTTCTGGATTCATCGACTGTGGCCGGCTGGGTGTGGCGGACCGCTATCAGGACATAGCG
TTGGCTACCCGTGATATTGCTGAAGAGCTTGGCGGCGAATGGGCTGACCGCTTCCTCGTGCTTTACGGTA
TCGCCGCTCCCGATTCGCAGCGCATCGCCTTCTATCGCCTTCTTGACGAGTTCTTCTGAGCGGGACTCTG
GGGTTCGAAATGACCGACCAAGCGACGCCCAACCTGCCATCACGAGATTTCGATTCCACCGCCGCCTTCT
ATGAAAGGTTGGGCTTCGGAATCGTTTTCCGGGACGCCGGCTGGATGATCCTCCAGCGCGGGGATCTCAT
GCTGGAGTTCTTCGCCCACCCTAGGGGGAGGCTAACTGAAACACGGAAGGAGACAATACCGGAAGGAACC
CGCGCTATGACGGCAATAAAAAGACAGAATAAAACGCACGGTGTTGGGTCGTTTGTTCATAAACGCGGGG
TTCGGTCCCAGGGCTGGCACTCTGTCGATACCCCACCGAGACCCCATTGGGGCCAATACGCCCGCGTTTC
TTCCTTTTCCCCACCCCACCCCCCAAGTTCGGGTGAAGGCCCAGGGCTCGCAGCCAACGTCGGGGCGGCA
GGCCCTGCCATAGCCTCAGGTTACTCATATATACTTTAGATTGATTTAAAACTTCATTTTTAATTTAAAA
GGATCTAGGTGAAGATCCTTTTTGATAATCTCATGACCAAAATCCCTTAACGTGAGTTTTCGTTCCACTG
AGCGTCAGACCCCGTAGAAAAGATCAAAGGATCTTCTTGAGATCCTTTTTTTCTGCGCGTAATCTGCTGC
TTGCAAACAAAAAAACCACCGCTACCAGCGGTGGTTTGTTTGCCGGATCAAGAGCTACCAACTCTTTTTC
CGAAGGTAACTGGCTTCAGCAGAGCGCAGATACCAAATACTGTTCTTCTAGTGTAGCCGTAGTTAGGCCA
CCACTTCAAGAACTCTGTAGCACCGCCTACATACCTCGCTCTGCTAATCCTGTTACCAGTGGCTGCTGCC
AGTGGCGATAAGTCGTGTCTTACCGGGTTGGACTCAAGACGATAGTTACCGGATAAGGCGCAGCGGTCGG
GCTGAACGGGGGGTTCGTGCACACAGCCCAGCTTGGAGCGAACGACCTACACCGAACTGAGATACCTACA
GCGTGAGCTATGAGAAAGCGCCACGCTTCCCGAAGGGAGAAAGGCGGACAGGTATCCGGTAAGCGGCAGG
GTCGGAACAGGAGAGCGCACGAGGGAGCTTCCAGGGGGAAACGCCTGGTATCTTTATAGTCCTGTCGGGT
TTCGCCACCTCTGACTTGAGCGTCGATTTTTGTGATGCTCGTCAGGGGGGCGGAGCCTATGGAAAAACGC
CAGCAACGCGGCCTTTTTACGGTTCCTGGCCTTTTGCTGGCCTTTTGCTCACATGTTCTTTCCTGCGTTA
TCCCCTGATTCTGTGGATAACCGTATTACCGCCATGCATTAGTTATTAATAGTAATCAATTACGGGGTCA
TTAGTTCATAGCCCATATATGGAGTTCCGCGTTACATAACTTACGGTAAATGGCCCGCCTGGCTGACCGC
CCAACGACCCCCGCCCATTGACGTCAATAATGACGTATGTTCCCATAGTAACGCCAATAGGGACTTTCCA
TTGACGTCAATGGGTGGAGTATTTACGGTAAACTGCCCACTTGGCAGTACATCAAGTGTATCATATGCCA
AGTACGCCCCCTATTGACGTCAATGACGGTAAATGGCCCGCCTGGCATTATGCCCAGTACATGACCTTAT
GGGACTTTCCTACTTGGCAGTACATCTACGTATTAGTCATCGCTATTACCATGGTGATGCGGTTTTGGCA
GTACATCAATGGGCGTGGATAGCGGTTTGACTCACGGGGATTTCCAAGTCTCCACCCCATTGACGTCAAT
GGGAGTTTGTTTTGGCACCAAAATCAACGGGACTTTCCAAAATGTCGTAACAACTCCGCCCCATTGACGC
AAATGGGCGGTAGGCGTGTACGGTGGGAGGTCTATATAAGCAGAGCTGGTTTAGTGAACCGTCAGATCCG
CTAGCGCTACCGGACTCAGATCTCGAGCTCAAGCTTCGAATTCTGGAGCTATGGCTGGTGCCTCGGTGAA
AGTGGCAGTGAGGGTTCGGCCCTTTAACGCCCGTGAGACCAGCCAGGATGCCAAGTGTGTGGTCAGCATG
CAGGGCAACACCACCTCCATCATCAATCCTAAACAGAGCAAGGATGCCCCCAAAAGCTTCACCTTTGACT
ACTCCTACTGGTCACACACTTCGACGGAGGACCCCCAGTTTGCATCTCAGCAGCAAGTGTATCGGGACAT
CGGAGAAGAGATGCTGCTCCACGCCTTTGAAGGCTACAACGTGTGCATCTTTGCCTATGGGCAGACCGGG
GCTGGGAAATCCTATACCATGATGGGGCGACAGGAGCCAGGGCAGCAGGGCATCGTGCCCCAGCTCTGTG
AGGACCTCTTCTCTCGCGTTAGTGAGAACCAGAGTGCTCAGCTATCCTACTCTGTGGAGGTGAGCTATAT
GGAGATCTACTGTGAGCGGGTACGAGACCTCTTGAACCCCAAGAGTCGGGGTTCTCTGCGGGTCCGGGAG
CACCCCATCCTGGGCCCGTACGTGCAGGACCTGTCCAAATTGGCTGTGACCTCCTACGCAGACATTGCTG
ACCTCATGGACTGTGGAAATAAAGCACGGACTGTGGCTGCCACCAACATGAATGAGACCAGCAGCCGTTC
GCACGCAGTCTTCACCATCGTCTTCACACAGCGCTGCCATGACCAGCTCACGGGGCTGGACTCGGAGAAG
GTCAGTAAGATCAGTTTGGTGGACCTTGCTGGGAGTGAGCGAGCCGACTCCTCAGGGGCCCGGGGCATGC
GCCTGAAGGAAGGAGCCAACATCAATAAGTCCCTGACTACACTAGGGAAAGTGATCTCGGCCCTTGCAGA
TATGCAATCAAAGAAGCGAAAGTCGGATTTTATCCCCTACAGGGACTCTGTGCTCACCTGGCTGCTCAAG
GAAAATTTGGGGGGGAACTCACGCACAGCCATGATTGCAGCCCTGAGCCCTGCTGACATCAATTACGAGG
AGACTCTCAGCACCCTCAGGTATGCTGACCGCACCAAGCAAATCCGCTGCAATGCCATCATCAACGAGGA
CCCTAATGCCCGGCTGATTAGAGAGCTGCAGGAGGAAGTAGCCCGGCTGCGGGAACTGCTGATGGCTCAG
GGACTGTCAGCCTCTGCTCTGGAAGGCCTGAAGACGGAAGAAGGGAGTGTCAGAGGCGCCCTGCCAGCTG
TGTCATCTCCCCCAGCTCCAGTTTCACCCTCATCACCCACCACACATAATGGGGAGCTGGAGCCGTCATT
CTCCCCCAACACGGAGTCCCAGATTGGGCCTGAGGAAGCCATGGAGAGGCTGCAGGAGACAGAGAAGATT
ATAGCTGAGCTGAACGAGACATGGGAGGAGAAGCTACGCAAGACAGAAGCCCTGAGGATGGAGAGAGAAG
CATTGCTGGCTGAGATGGGGGTGGCCGTCCGGGAGGATGGGGGAACTGTGGGCGTCTTCTCTCCAAAGAA
GACTCCCCACCTGGTGAACCTGAACGAAGACCCTCTGATGTCTGAGTGTCTGCTCTACCACATCAAAGAT
GGCGTCACCAGGGTCGGCCAAGTAGATATGGACATCAAGCTGACCGGACAGTTCATTCGGGAGCAACACT
GTCTGTTCCGGAGCATCCCCCAGCCAGATGGAGAAGTGGTGGTCACTCTGGAGCCTTGTGAAGGAGCTGA
GACATATGTGAATGGGAAGCTTGTGACGGAGCCGCTGGTGCTGAAGTCAGGGAATAGGATTGTGATGGGC
AAGAACCACGTTTTCCGCTTCAACCACCCGGAGCAGGCAAGGCTGGAACGGGAACGAGGGGTCCCCCCAC
CCCCAGGACCGCCCTCTGAGCCAGTCGACTGGAACTTTGCCCAGAAGGAACTGCTGGAGCAGCAAGGCAT
CGACATAAAGCTGGAAATGGAGAAGAGGCTGCAGGATCTGGAGAATCAGTACCGGAAAGAAAAGGAAGAA
GCCGATCTTCTGCTGGAGCAGCAGCGACTGTATGCAGACTCGGACAGCGGGGATGACTCTGACAAGCGCT
CTTGTGAAGAGAGCTGGAGGCTCATCTCCTCCTTGCGGGAGCAGCTGCCGCCCACCACGGTCCAGACCAT
TGTCAAACGCTGTGGTCTGCCCAGCAGTGGCAAGCGCAGGGCCCCTCGCAGGGTTTATCAGATCCCCCAG
CGACGCAGGCTGCAGGGCAAAGACCCCCGCTGGGCCACCATGGCTGACCTGAAGATGCAGGCGGTGAAGG
AGATCTGCTACGAGGTGGCCCTGGCTGACTTCCGCCACGGGCGGGCTGAGATTGAGGCCCTGGCCGCCCT
CAAGATGCGGGAGCTGTGTCGCACCTATGGCAAGCCAGACGGCCCCGGAGACGCCTGGAGGGCTGTGGCC
CGGGATGTCTGGGACACTGTAGGCGAGGAGGAAGGAGGTGGAGCTGGCAGTGGTGGTGGCAGTGAGGAGG
GAGCCCGAGGGGCGGAGGTGGAGGACCTCCGGGCCCACATCGACAAGCTGACGGGGATTCTGCAGGAGGT
GAAGCTGCAGAACAGCAGCAAGGACCGGGAGCTGCAGGCCCTGCGGGACCGCATGCTCCGCATGGAGAGG
GTCATCCCCCTGGCCCAGGATCATGAGGATGAGAATGAAGAAGGTGGTGAGGTCCCCTGGGCCCCGCCTG
AAGGATCAGAGGCAGCAGAGGAGGCAGCCCCCAGTGACCGCATGCCGTCAGCCCGGCCCCCCTCGCCACC
ACTGTCAAGCTGGGAGCGGGTGTCACGGCTCATGGAGGAGGACCCTGCCTTCCGTCGTGGTCGTCTTCGC
TGGCTCAAGCAGGAGCAGCTACGGCTGCAGGGACTGCAGGGCTCTGGGGGCCGGGGCGGGGGGCTGCGCA
GGCCCCCAGCCCGCTTTGTGCCCCCTCACGACTGCAAGCTACGCTTCCCCTTCAAGAGCAACCCCCAGCA
CCGGGAGTCTTGGCCAGGGATGGGGAGCGGGGAGGCTCCAACTCCGCTCCAACCCCCTGAGGAGGTCACT
CCCCATCCAGCCACCCCTGCCCGCCGGCCTCCGAGTCCCCGAAGGTCCCACCATCCCCGCAGGAACTCCC
TGGATGGAGGGGGCCGATCCCGGGGAGCGGGTTCTGCACAGCCTGAACCCCAGCACTTCCAGCCCAAAAA
GCACAACTCTTATCCCCAGCCACCCCAACCCTACCCAGCCCAGCGGCCCCCAGGGCCCCGCTACCCCCCA
TACACTACTCCCCCACGAATGAGACGGCAGCGTTCTGCCCCTGACCTCAAGGAGAGTGGGGCAGCTGTGG
ATCCGGGTGATTACAAGGACGACGATGACAAGGGACCGGGTGATTACAAGGACGACGATGACAAGGGACC
GGTCTGA
